Addgene plasmid #18999: pcDNA4/HisMaxB-YAP2-2nd WW mutant
Depositing lab: Marius Sudol. Depositing organization: Geisinger Health Center. Publication: Mst2 and Lats kinases regulate apoptotic function of Yes kinase-associated protein (YAP). Oka T, Mazack V, Sudol M. J Biol Chem. 2008 Oct 10;283(41):27534-27546. doi: 10.1074/jbc.M804380200. Epub 2008 Jul 17. PubMed 18640976.
Backbone
  Vector backbone: pcDNA4/HisMaxB
  Backbone manufacturer: Invitrogen
  Backbone size w/o insert (bp): 5300
  Vector type: Mammalian Expression
  Selectable markers: Zeocin
Growth in bacteria
  Bacterial resistance: Ampicillin, 100 μg/mL
  Growth temperature: 37°C
  Growth strain: DH5alpha
  Copy number: High Copy
Gene/Insert
  Gene/Insert name: Yes-kinase associated protein (alt names: YAP2, YAP65; YAP2 isoform)
  Species: H. sapiens (human)
  Insert size (bp): 1467
  Mutation: Tryptophan 258 changed to Alanine, and Proline 261 changed to Alanine
  GenBank ID: NM_006106
  Entrez Gene: YAP1 (a.k.a. COB1, YAP, YAP-1, YAP2, YAP65, YKI)
  Tag / fusion protein: His (N terminal on backbone)
  Cloning method: Restriction Enzyme; 5′ cloning site KpnI (unknown if destroyed); 3′ cloning site XbaI (unknown if destroyed)
  Sequencing primers: 5′ T7; 3′ BGHR
Terms and licenses: Academic/Nonprofit Terms; Industry Terms: Not Available to Industry
How to cite: pcDNA4/HisMaxB-YAP2-2nd WW mutant was a gift from Marius Sudol (Addgene plasmid # 18999 ; http://n2t.net/addgene:18999 ; RRID:Addgene_18999)
