[The description below was written by a language model from this plasmid's Addgene catalogue record.]
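Description:
pcDNA4/HisMaxB-YAP2-2nd WW mutant is a mammalian expression plasmid built on the commercial pcDNA4/HisMaxB backbone (about 5.3 kb without insert). It is maintained in E. coli as a high-copy plasmid under ampicillin selection, and it carries a Zeocin marker that allows selection of transfected mammalian cells. No feature table accompanies the record, so the promoter, polyadenylation signal and origins are not explicitly listed. The T7 forward and BGH reverse sequencing primers are consistent with the usual pcDNA layout, in which the insert sits between a T7 priming site downstream of the mammalian promoter and a bovine growth hormone polyadenylation region.

The insert is a 1467 bp human cDNA encoding the YAP2 isoform of Yes kinase-associated protein (YAP1 gene, also known as YAP65), cloned between KpnI and XbaI sites. It is expressed in frame with an N-terminal polyhistidine tag supplied by the backbone, which permits detection or affinity purification of the protein. The coding sequence carries two substitutions, tryptophan 258 to alanine and proline 261 to alanine. As the construct name indicates, these fall in the second of the two WW domains that distinguish the YAP2 isoform. WW domains are small modules that bind proline-rich motifs in partner proteins, and replacing such conserved residues is a standard way to disable ligand binding by a single domain while leaving the rest of the protein intact.

The associated publication concerns regulation of YAP's apoptotic function by the Mst2 and Lats kinases. This mutant is therefore suited to testing how far the second WW domain contributes to YAP2 interactions and activity in mammalian cells, typically in comparison with wild-type YAP2.
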