>Addgene plasmid #18999 | pcDNA4/HisMaxB-YAP2-2nd WW mutant | addgene partial sequence | sequence record 24937 | BGHrev
GTTAGGGCCTCTAGACTCGAGCGGCCGCCACTGTGCTGGATATCTGCAGAATTCAGTCTGCCTGAGGGCT
CTATAACCATGTAAGAAAGCTTTCTTTATCTAGCTTGGTGGCAGCCAAAACAGACTCCATGTCATTAAGG
ATGTCAGAACTCAAAGCTTCCTGCAGACTTGGCATCAGCTCCTCTCCTTCTATGTTCATTCCATCTCCTT
CCAGTGTTCCAAGGTCCACATTTGTCCCAGGAATGGCTTCAAGGTAGTCTGGGAAACGGTTCTGCTGTGA
GGGCAGGGTGCTTTGGTTGATAGTATCACCTGTATCCATCTCATCCACACTGTTCAGGAAGTCATCTGGG
GTTCGAGGGACACTGTAGCTGCTCATGCTTAGTCCACTGTCTGTACTCTCATCTCGAGAGTGATAGGTGC
CACTGTTAAGGAAAGGATCTGAGCTATTGGTCGTCATTGTTCTCAATTCCTGAGACATCCCGGGAGAAGA
CACTGGATTTTGAGTCCCACCATCCTGCTCCAGTGTTGGTAACTGGCTACGCAGGGCTAACTCCTGCCGA
AGCAGTTCTTGCTGTTTCAGCCGCAGCCTCTCCTTCTCCATCTGCAGTTGCTGCAGTCGCATCTGTTGCT
GCTGGTTGGAGTTGCTGCCACCCATGACGCCTCCCTGTGGGCTCTGGGGAGCCAGGGGTGGTGGCTGTTT
CACTGGAGCACTCTGACTGATTCTCTGGTTCATGGCAAAACGANGGTCAAGCCTTGCGTCTAGCGCAGAA
GTGGTCTGGTCCTATGGTAAAAAAAAATTTCCCACCNNAA
